Addgene plasmid #26707: pLKO.1-puro-cfRab8a_2
Depositing lab: Keith Mostov. Depositing organization: University of California, San Francisco (UCSF). Publication: A molecular network for de novo generation of the apical surface and lumen. Bryant DM, Datta A, Rodriguez-Fraticelli AE, Peranen J, Martin-Belmonte F, Mostov KE. Nat Cell Biol. 2010 Nov;12(11):1035-45. doi: 10.1038/ncb2106. Epub 2010 Oct 3. PubMed 20890297.
Backbone
  Vector backbone: pLKO.1-puro
  Backbone size w/o insert (bp): 7000
  Vector type: Mammalian Expression, Lentiviral, RNAi
  Selectable markers: Puromycin
Growth in bacteria
  Bacterial resistance: Ampicillin, 100 μg/mL
  Growth temperature: 37°C
  Growth strain: Stbl3
  Copy number: High Copy
Gene/Insert
  Gene/Insert name: dog Rab8a RNAi
  gRNA/shRNA sequence: GGGCCCTCCCCCTCCAATACT
  Species: C. familiaris (dog RNAi)
  Mutation: Dog Rab8a RNAi.
  Cloning method: Restriction Enzyme; 5′ cloning site AgeI (destroyed during cloning); 3′ cloning site EcoRI (destroyed during cloning)
  Sequencing primers: 5′ LKO.1 5'
Terms and licenses: Academic/Nonprofit Terms; Industry Terms: Not Available to Industry
Depositor comments: Dog Rab8a RNAi. RNAi target sequence located within the 3'-UTR of canine Rab8a, so only matches dog. RNAi target sequence is: GGGCCCTCCCCCTCCAATACT
How to cite: pLKO.1-puro-cfRab8a_2 was a gift from Keith Mostov (Addgene plasmid # 26707 ; http://n2t.net/addgene:26707 ; RRID:Addgene_26707)
