[The description below was written by a language model from this plasmid's Addgene catalogue record.]
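Description:
pLKO.1-puro-cfRab8a_2 is a lentiviral RNAi vector built on the pLKO.1-puro backbone (about 7 kb without insert) and carries a short hairpin RNA directed against canine (C. familiaris) Rab8a. The hairpin oligonucleotide was inserted between the AgeI and EcoRI sites of the backbone, and the record notes that both sites were destroyed during cloning. The plasmid is maintained in bacteria as a high-copy construct under ampicillin selection and is propagated in a recombination-deficient strain (Stbl3), as is usual for lentiviral plasmids with repeated LTR sequences. In mammalian cells, a puromycin resistance marker allows selection of transduced or transfected cells. No feature table is provided, so the promoters and viral elements are not itemised. pLKO.1-type vectors generally drive the hairpin from a human U6 Pol III promoter and supply the LTRs and packaging signal needed to produce virus when co-transfected with separate packaging and envelope plasmids.

According to the depositor comments, the shRNA target lies within the 3'-UTR of the canine Rab8a transcript and therefore matches only the dog sequence. A practical consequence of this design is that the endogenous dog mRNA can be depleted, while an exogenous Rab8a cDNA lacking that UTR, or one from another species, should escape silencing, which makes rescue experiments feasible. The "_2" in the name suggests it is one of several hairpins against this gene, though the record does not say so. The associated publication concerns the molecular network underlying de novo formation of the apical surface and lumen, consistent with use of this construct for stable knockdown of the small GTPase Rab8a in canine cells during studies of epithelial polarity.
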