>Addgene plasmid #26707 | pLKO.1-puro-cfRab8a_2 | depositor partial sequence | sequence record 12628 | Author sequence
GGGCCCTCCCCCTCCAATACT
