>Addgene plasmid #26707 | pLKO.1-puro-cfRab8a_2 | addgene partial sequence | sequence record 32948 | 26707 with hU6-F
TGGAATTAATTTGACTGTGTACACAAAGATATTAATACAAGGTACGTGACGGGGAANGTAGTAATTTCTT
GGGTAGTTTGCAGTTTTAAAATTATGTTTTAAAATGGACTATCATATGCTTACCGTAACTTGAAAGTATT
TCGATTTCTTGGCTTTATATATCTTGTGGAAAGGACGAAACACCGGGGCCCTCCCCCTCCAATACTCTCG
AGAGTATTGGAGGGGGAGGGCCTTTTTGAATTCTCGACCTCGAGACAAATGGCAGTATTCATCCACAATT
TTAAAAGAAAAGGGGGGATTGGGGGGTACAGTGCAGGGGAAAGAATAGTAGACATAATAGCAACAGACAT
ACAAACTAAAGAATTACAAAAACAAATTACAAAAATTCAAAATTTTCGGGTTTATTACAGGGACAGCAGA
GATCCACTTTGGCCGCGGCTCGAGGGGGTTGGGGTTGCGCCTTTTCCAAGGCAGCCCTGGGTTTGCGCAG
GGACGCGGCTGCTCTGGGCGTGGTTCCGGGAAACGCACCGGCGCCGACCCTGGGTCTCGCACATTC
